Addgene plasmid #86973: pK19pA-MN
Purpose: ChIC; genomic mapping of chromatin proteins
Depositing lab: Ulrich Laemmli. Depositing organization: University of Geneva. Publication: ChIC and ChEC; genomic mapping of chromatin proteins. Schmid M, Durussel T, Laemmli UK. Mol Cell. 2004 Oct 8;16(1):147-57. 10.1016/j.molcel.2004.09.007 PubMed 15469830.
Backbone
  Vector backbone: pK19
  Backbone size w/o insert (bp): 2661
  Total vector size (bp): 3534
  Vector type: Bacterial Expression
Growth in bacteria
  Bacterial resistance: Kanamycin, 50 μg/mL
  Growth temperature: 37°C
  Growth strain: DH5alpha
  Copy number: Unknown
Gene/Insert
  Gene/Insert name: protein_A fused to Staphylococcus aureus microccocal nuclease (MNase)
  Species: Staphylococcus aureus
  Insert size (bp): 927
  GenBank ID: Genbank P00644 GenBank: CP018205.1
Terms and licenses: Academic/Nonprofit Terms; Industry Terms: Not Available to Industry
Depositor comments: This plasmid expresses a pA-MN fusion protein in E. coli. The MN coding sequence was cloned into pK19SEVII (Giraud-Panis et al., 1995). The pA segment contains 2 IgG binding domains of staphylococcal protein A and was fused to MN with a linker sequence of DDDKEF.
How to cite: pK19pA-MN was a gift from Ulrich Laemmli (Addgene plasmid # 86973 ; http://n2t.net/addgene:86973 ; RRID:Addgene_86973)
