[The description below was written by a language model from this plasmid's Addgene catalogue record and pLannotate feature annotations shown in this document.]
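Description:
pK19pA-MN is a small bacterial expression plasmid (about 3.5 kb) built on the pK19 backbone, a pUC-style cloning vector that carries kanamycin rather than ampicillin resistance. It replicates in E. coli from a ColE1/pMB1-type origin that the annotation classes as high-copy, although the catalogue lists copy number as unknown. Selection is through the Tn5-derived neo (nptII) gene. The partial tnpA and ble sequences flanking neo are remnants of the Tn5 segment from which the marker was taken. The lacI and lacZα fragments and the residual pUC18/19 polylinker are likewise leftovers of the parental lac cloning region, not functional genes.

The payload is a roughly 0.9 kb open reading frame encoding pA-MN, a fusion of Staphylococcus aureus protein A to micrococcal nuclease (MNase) from the same organism. According to the depositor, the protein A portion comprises two IgG-binding domains and is joined to the nuclease by a short acidic linker. The MNase coding sequence was inserted into a pK19 derivative that already carried the protein A segment. The fusion sits downstream of the lac promoter, with its CAP binding site and lac operator, so transcription is expected to be under lac repressor control and IPTG-responsive in hosts that supply LacI, since only a fragment of lacI is present on the plasmid.

The recombinant protein is the reagent for chromatin immunocleavage (ChIC). In this method, the protein A moiety tethers MNase to an antibody bound to a chromatin protein. Activating the nuclease with calcium then cuts the DNA nearby, which allows the genomic binding sites of that protein to be mapped.
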