Features (pLannotate 1.2.2; 12 found; start..end, strand, type, name):
     42..63      +  protein_bind   CAP binding site: CAP binding activates transcription in the presence of cAMP. E. coli catabolite activator protein
     78..108     +  promoter       lac promoter: promoter for the E. coli lac operon
    116..132     +  protein_bind   lac operator: The lac repressor binds to the lac operator to inhibit transcription in E. coli. This inhibition can be relieved by adding lactose or isopropyl-β-D-thiogalactopyranoside (IPTG). lac repressor encoded by lacI
    170..595     +  CDS            protein A: immunoglobulin binding domains of Staphylocuccus aureus protein A
    614..1060    +  CDS            MNase: micrococcal nuclease from Staphylococcus aureus
   1065..1092    -  misc_feature   MCS (fragment): pUC18/19 multiple cloning site
   1094..1251    +  CDS            lacZα (fragment): LacZα fragment of β-galactosidase; lacZ fragment
   1264..1587    +  CDS            tnpA (fragment): TN5P_ECOLX - Also known as tnp. Experimental evidence at protein level: Swiss-Prot protein existence level 1. Mediates transposition of transposon Tn5 by a 'cut and paste' mechanism. First, the monomeric transposase binds the 19 bp inverted DNA repeats flanking the transposon. Then, dimerization of the DNA- bound transposase creates a synaptic DNA complex. After nicking of the first DNA strand, excision of the transposon proceeds through a series of intermediates. The transposase then mediates the insertion of the transposon at a new site by strand transfer. The activity of the wild- type tran
   1619..2410    +  CDS            neo: KKA2_KLEPN - Also known as kan, nptII. Experimental evidence at protein level: Swiss-Prot protein existence level 1. Resistance to kanamycin, neomycin, paromomycin, ribostamycin, butirosin and gentamicin B. From Klebsiella pneumoniae.
   2434..2586    +  CDS            ble (fragment): BLE_KLEPN - Experimental evidence at protein level: Swiss-Prot protein existence level 1. Binding protein with a strong affinity to the bleomycin family of antibiotics. Binds to CL990; an antimitotic-antibiotic compound. From Klebsiella pneumoniae.
   2697..3285    +  rep_origin     ori: high-copy-number ColE1/pMB1/pBR322/pUC origin of replication
   3468..29      +  CDS            lacI (fragment) (across the origin): lac repressor; lacI; The lac repressor binds to the lac operator to inhibit transcription in E. coli. This inhibition can be relieved by adding lactose or isopropyl-β-D-thiogalactopyranoside (IPTG).
>Addgene plasmid #86973 | pK19pA-MN | addgene full sequence | sequence record 238427 | Addgene NGS Result
AGGTTTCCCGACTGGAAAGCGGGCAGTGAGCGCAACGCAATTAATGTGAGTTAGCTCACTCATTAGGCAC
CCCAGGCTTTACACTTTATGCTTCCGGCTCGTATGTTGTGTGGAATTGTGAGCGGATAACAATTTCACAC
AGGAAACAGCTATGACCATGATTACGCCAAGCTTAAAAGATGACCCAAGCCAAAGTGCTAACCTATTGTC
AGAAGCTAAAAAGTTAAATGAATCTCAAGCACCGAAAGCGGATAACAAATTCAACAAAGAACAACAAAAT
GCTTTCTATGAAATCTTACATTTACCTAACTTAAACGAAGAACAACGCAATGGTTTCATCCAAAGCCTAA
AAGATGACCCAAGCCAAAGCGCTAACCTTTTAGCAGAAGCTAAAAAGCTAAATGATGCTCAAGCACCAAA
AGCTGACAACAAATTCAACAAAGAACAACAAAATGCTTTCTATGAAATTTTACATTTACCTAACTTAACT
GAAGAACAACGTAACGGCTTCATCCAAAGCCTTAAAGACGATCCTTCAGTGAGCAAAGAAATTTTAGCAG
AAGCTAAAAAGCTAAACGATGCTCAAGCACCAAAAGATGACGATAAAGAATTCGCAACTTCAACTAAAAA
ATTACATAAAGAACCTGCGACTTTAATTAAAGCGATTGATGGTGATACGGTTAAATTAATGTACAAAGGT
CAACCAATGACATTCAGACTATTATTGGTCGACACACCTGAAACAAAGCATCCTAAAAAAGGTGTAGAGA
AATATGGTCCTGAAGCAAGTGCATTTACCAAAAAAATGGTAGAAAATGCAAAGAAAATTGAAGTCGAATT
CGACAAAGGTCAAAGAACTGATAAATATGGACGTGGGCTAGCGTATATTTATGCTGATGGAAAAATGGTA
AACGAAGCTTTAGTTCGTCAAGGCTTGGCTAAAGTTGCTTATGTTTACAAACCTAACAATACACATGAAC
AACATTTAAGAAAAAGTGAAGCACAAGCGAAAAAAGAGAAATTAAATATTTGGAGCGAAGACAACGCTGA
TTCAGGTCAATAATGAGGATCCCCGGGTACCGAGCTCGAATTAATTCACTGGCCGTCGTTTTACAACGTC
GTGACTGGGAAAACCCTGGCGTTACCCAACTTAATCGCCTTGCAGCACATCCCCCTTTCGCCAGCTGGCG
TAATAGCGAAGAGGCCCGCACCGATCGCCCTTCCCAACAGTTGCGCAGCCTGAATGGCGAATGGCGATAA
GCTAGCTTCACGCTGCCGCAAGCACTCAGGGCGCAAGGGCTGCTAAAGGAAGCGGAACACGTAGAAAGCC
AGTCCGCAGAAACGGTGCTGACCCCGGATGAATGTCAGCTACTGGGCTATCTGGACAAGGGAAAACGCAA
GCGCAAAGAGAAAGCAGGTAGCTTGCAGTGGGCTTACATGGCGATAGCTAGACTGGGCGGTTTTATGGAC
AGCAAGCGAACCGGAATTGCCAGCTGGGGCGCCCTCTGGTAAGGTTGGGAAGCCCTGCAAAGTAAACTGG
ATGGCTTTCTTGCCGCCAAGGATCTGATGGCGCAGGGGATCAAGATCTGATCAAGAGACAGGATGAGGAT
CGTTTCGCATGATTGAACAAGATGGATTGCACGCAGGTTCTCCGGCCGCTTGGGTGGAGAGGCTATTCGG
CTATGACTGGGCACAACAGACAATCGGCTGCTCTGATGCCGCCGTGTTCCGGCTGTCAGCGCAGGGGCGC
CCGGTTCTTTTTGTCAAGACCGACCTGTCCGGTGCCCTGAATGAACTCCAAGACGAGGCAGCGCGGCTAT
CGTGGCTGGCCACGACGGGCGTTCCTTGCGCAGCTGTGCTCGACGTTGTCACTGAAGCGGGAAGGGACTG
GCTGCTATTGGGCGAAGTGCCGGGGCAGGATCTCCTGTCATCTCACCTTGCTCCTGCCGAGAAAGTATCC
ATCATGGCTGATGCAATGCGGCGGCTGCATACGCTTGATCCGGCTACCTGCCCATTCGACCACCAAGCGA
AACATCGCATCGAGCGAGCACGTACTCGGATGGAAGCCGGTCTTGTCGATCAGGATGATCTGGACGAAGA
GCATCAGGGGCTCGCGCCAGCCGAACTGTTCGCCAGGCTCAAGGCGCGGATGCCCGACGGCGAGGATCTC
GTCGTGACCCATGGCGATGCCTGCTTGCCGAATATCATGGTGGAAAATGGCCGCTTTTCTGGATTCATCG
ACTGTGGCCGGCTGGGTGTGGCGGACCGCTATCAGGACATAGCGTTGGCTACCCGTGATATTGCTGAAGA
GCTTGGCGGCGAATGGGCTGACCGCTTCCTCGTGCTTTACGGTATCGCCGCTCCCGATTCGCAGCGCATC
GCCTTCTATCGCCTTCTTGACGAGTTCTTCTGAGCGGGACTCTGGGGTTCGAAATGACCGACCAAGCGAC
GCCCAACCTGCCATCACGAGATTTCGATTCCACCGCCGCCTTCTATGAAAGGTTGGGCTTCGGAATCGTT
TTCCGGGACGCCGGCTGGATGATCCTCCAGCGCGGGGATCTCATGCTGGAGTTCTTCGCCCACCCCAAAA
GGATCTAGGTGAAGATCCTTTTTGATAATCTCATGACCAAAATCCCTTAACGTGAGTTTTCGTTCCACTG
AGCGTCAGACCCCGTAGAAAAGATCAAAGGATCTTCTTGAGATCCTTTTTTTCTGCGCGTAATCTGCTGC
TTGCAAACAAAAAAACCACCGCTACCAGCGGTGGTTTGTTTGCCGGATCAAGAGCTACCAACTCTTTTTC
CGAAGGTAACTGGCTTCAGCAGAGCGCAGATACCAAATACTGTTCTTCTAGTGTAGCCGTAGTTAGGCCA
CCACTTCAAGAACTCTGTAGCACCGCCTACATACCTCGCTCTGCTAATCCTGTTACCAGTGGCTGCTGCC
AGTGGCGATAAGTCGTGTCTTACCGGGTTGGACTCAAGACGATAGTTACCGGATAAGGCGCAGCGGTCGG
GCTGAACGGGGGGTTCGTGCACACAGCCCAGCTTGGAGCGAACGACCTACACCGAACTGAGATACCTACA
GCGTGAGCTATGAGAAAGCGCCACGCTTCCCGAAGGGAGAAAGGCGGACAGGTATCCGGTAAGCGGCAGG
GTCGGAACAGGAGAGCGCACGAGGGAGCTTCCAGGGGGAAACGCCTGGTATCTTTATAGTCCTGTCGGGT
TTCGCCACCTCTGACTTGAGCGTCGATTTTTGTGATGCTCGTCAGGGGGGCGGAGCCTATGGAAAAACGC
CAGCAACGCGGCCTTTTTACGGTTCCTGGCCTTTTGCTGGCCTTTTGCTCACATGTTCTTTCCTGCGTTA
TCCCCTGATTCTGTGGATAACCGTATTACCGCCTTTGAGTGAGCTGATACCGCTCGCCGCAGCCGAACGA
CCGAGCGCAGCGAGTCAGTGAGCGAGGAAGCGGAAGAGCGCCCAATACGCAAACCGCCTCTCCCCGCGCG
TTGGCCGATTCATTAATGCAGCTGGCACGAC
