>Addgene plasmid #86973 | pK19pA-MN | addgene partial sequence | sequence record 174105 | M13pUC-Fwd 5'-CCCAGTCACGACGTTGTAAAACG-3'
TTCGAGCTCGGTACCCGGGGATCCTCATTATTGACCTGAATCAGCGTTGTCTTCGCTCCAAATATTTAAT
TTCTCTTTTTTCGCTTGTGCTTCACTTTTTCTTAAATGTTGTTCATGTGTATTGTTAGGTTTGTAAACAT
AAGCAACTTTAGCCAAGCCTTGACGAACTAAAGCTTCGTTTACCATTTTTCCATCAGCATAAATATACGC
TAGCCCACGTCCATATTTATCAGTTCTTTGACCTTTGTCGAATTCGACTTCAATTTTCTTTGCATTTTCT
ACCATTTTTTTGGTAAATGCACTTGCTTCAGGACCATATTTCTCTACACCTTTTTTAGGATGCTTTGTTT
CAGGTGTGTCGACCAATAATAGTCTGAATGTCATTGGTTGACCTTTGTACATTAATTTAACCGTATCACC
ATCAATCGCTTTAATTAAAGTCGCAGGTTCTTTATGTAATTTTTTAGTTGAAGTTGCGAATTCTTTATCG
TCATCTTTTGGTGCTTGAGCATCGTTTAGCTTTTTAGCTTCTGCTAAAATTTCTTTGCTCACTGAAGGAT
CGTCTTTAAGGCTTTGGATGAAGCCGTTACGTTGTTCTTCAGTTAAGTTAGGTAAATGTAAAATTTCATA
GAAAGCATTTTGTTGTTCTTTGTTGAATTTGTTGTCAGCTTTTGGTGCTTGAGCATCATTTAGCTTTTTA
GCTTCTGCTAAAAGGTTAGCGCTTTGGCTTGGGTCATCTTTT
