>Addgene plasmid #86973 | pK19pA-MN | addgene partial sequence | sequence record 250440 | M13-Rev 5'-CAGGAAACAGCTATGACC-3'
GTTAAATGAATCTCAAGCACCGAAAGCGGATAACAAATTCAACAAAGAACAACAAAATGCTTTCTATGAA
ATCTTACATTTACCTAACTTAAACGAAGAACAACGCAATGGTTTCATCCAAAGCCTAAAAGATGACCCAA
GCCAAAGCGCTAACCTTTTAGCAGAAGCTAAAAAGCTAAATGATGCTCAAGCACCAAAAGCTGACAACAA
ATTCAACAAAGAACAACAAAATGCTTTCTATGAAATTTTACATTTACCTAACTTAACTGAAGAACAACGT
AACGGCTTCATCCAAAGCCTTAAAGACGATCCTTCAGTGAGCAAAGAAATTTTAGCAGAAGCTAAAAAGC
TAAACGATGCTCAAGCACCAAAAGATGACGATAAAGAATTCGCAACTTCAACTAAAAAATTACATAAAGA
ACCTGCGACTTTAATTA
